Addgene plasmid #223245: CMV_Mex3a_mutRING_t2a_mCherry
Purpose: Expression of mutant RING Mex3a in mammalian cells with t2a cleaved mCherry
Depositing lab: Stavros Lomvardas. Depositing organization: Columbia University.
Backbone
  Vector backbone: pTRE2
  Total vector size (bp): 5777
  Vector type: Mammalian Expression
Growth in bacteria
  Bacterial resistance: Ampicillin, 100 μg/mL
  Growth temperature: 37°C
  Growth strain: DH5alpha
  Copy number: Unknown
Gene/Insert
  Gene/Insert name: Mex3a
  Species: M. musculus (mouse)
  Insert size (bp): 1560
  Mutation: 4 point mutations in RING Domain: Cys 484 Ala; His 486 Ala; Cys 490 Ala; Cys 493 Ala
  Entrez Gene: Mex3a (a.k.a. 2700083E18Rik, Gm411, Rkhd4)
  Promoter: CMV
  Tag / fusion protein: mCherry (C terminal on insert)
  Cloning method: Other
  Sequencing primers: 5′ TGGAGACGCCATCCACGCTG
Terms and licenses: Academic/Nonprofit Terms; Industry Terms: Not Available to Industry
Depositor comments: Please note, this mutantRING version of Mex3a preserves mus musculus amino acids for Mex3a (except the four amino acids of RING domain's cross brace structure), but changes the underlying DNA sequence to reduce CG content.
How to cite: CMV_Mex3a_mutRING_t2a_mCherry was a gift from Stavros Lomvardas (Addgene plasmid # 223245 ; http://n2t.net/addgene:223245 ; RRID:Addgene_223245)
