[The description below was written by a language model from this plasmid's Addgene catalogue record and pLannotate feature annotations shown in this document.]
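Description:
CMV_Mex3a_mutRING_t2a_mCherry is a mammalian expression plasmid of about 5.8 kb built on the pTRE2 backbone and designed to produce a RING-domain mutant of mouse Mex3a together with a separate mCherry reporter. It is propagated in E. coli through a high-copy ColE1/pUC-type origin and selected with ampicillin via the β-lactamase gene and its native promoter. No mammalian selection marker is annotated, so the plasmid appears suited to transient transfection.

The 1,560 bp insert encodes Mex3a, an RNA-binding protein with a C-terminal RING domain. The annotation tool labelled it by similarity to the human orthologue, but the record gives the species as mouse. Four residues of the RING cross-brace structure are changed to alanine (Cys484, His486, Cys490 and Cys493). According to the depositor, the rest of the mouse amino-acid sequence is preserved, while the underlying DNA was recoded to reduce CG content. Downstream, a T2A peptide links the coding sequence to mCherry. Ribosomal skipping at this site yields the two proteins separately from one transcript, so red fluorescence marks expressing cells without a bulky fusion on Mex3a. The T2A itself is not annotated in the feature table, but a gap between the two coding regions is consistent with its presence.

The catalogue lists the promoter as CMV, whereas the feature table detects only a minimal CMV promoter just upstream of the insert. The record does not resolve whether full enhancer sequences or other upstream elements are present. Transcript processing relies on a rabbit β-globin intron, a short β-globin exon fragment and the β-globin polyadenylation signal. The construct is probably meant for comparison with wild-type Mex3a to test which functions depend on the RING domain.
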