Features (pLannotate 1.2.2; 11 found; start..end, strand, type, name):
     17..55      +  promoter       minimal CMV promoter: human cytomegalovirus (CMV) immediate early promoter
    149..180     +  misc_feature   MCS (fragment): pUC18/19 multiple cloning site
    206..1765    +  CDS            MEX3A: MEX3A_HUMAN - Also known as RKHD4. Experimental evidence at protein level: Swiss-Prot protein existence level 1. RNA binding protein, may be involved in post-transcriptional regulatory mechanisms. From Homo sapiens (Human).
   1859..2565    +  CDS            mCherry (fragment): monomeric derivative of DsRed fluorescent protein (Shaner et al., 2004) mammalian codon-optimized
   2588..3160    +  intron         β-globin intron: intron from rabbit β-globin gene
   3164..3286    +  CDS            HBB: HBB_COLGU - Experimental evidence at transcript level: Swiss-Prot protein existence level 2. Involved in oxygen transport from the lung to the various peripheral tissues. From Colobus guereza (Mantled guereza) (Eastern black-and-white colobus monkey).
   3357..3412    +  polyA_signal   β-globin poly(A) signal: rabbit β-globin polyadenylation signal (Gil and Proudfoot, 1987)
   3745..3798    -  CDS            lacI (fragment): lac repressor; lacI; The lac repressor binds to the lac operator to inhibit transcription in E. coli. This inhibition can be relieved by adding lactose or isopropyl-β-D-thiogalactopyranoside (IPTG).
   3981..4569    -  rep_origin     ori: high-copy-number ColE1/pMB1/pBR322/pUC origin of replication
   4740..5600    -  CDS            AmpR: β-lactamase; bla; confers resistance to ampicillin, carbenicillin, and related antibiotics
   5601..5705    -  promoter       AmpR promoter: bla
>Addgene plasmid #223245 | CMV_Mex3a_mutRING_t2a_mCherry | addgene full sequence | sequence record 441774 | Addgene NGS Result
ACGAGGCCCTTTCGTCGGTAGGCGTGTACGGTGGGAGGCCTATATAAGCAGAGCTCGTTTAGTGAACCGT
CAGATCGCCTGGAGACGCCATCCACGCTGTTTTGACCTCCATAGAAGACACCGGGACCGATCCAGCCTCC
GCGGCCCCGAATTCGAGCTCGGTACCCGGGGATCCTCTAGTCAGCTGACGCGTGCTAGCGCGGCCATGCC
TAGTCTAGTGGTATCTGGAATAATGGAAAGAAATGGGGGCTTTGGAGAACTAGGATGTTTCGGGGGAAGC
GCTAAAGACAGGGGGCTTCTGGAAGACGAGCGCGCCCTCCAGCTGGCACTGGACCAGCTCTGCCTTCTGG
GGCTGGGCGAGCCGCCTGCACCCACCGCCGGAGAAGATGGTGGGGGAGGGGGCGGCGGAGCACCAGCCCA
GCCTGCAGCACCACCTCAGCCAGCTCCCCCTCCTCCTCCAGCAGCCGCTCCCGCTGCTCCAAGCGCAGCC
CCTGCCGCTCAAACCCCACAACCTCCCACAGCCCCTAAGGGCGCAAACGATGCCAAGCTGTGTGCCCTGT
ATAAAGAGGCAGAATTGAGGCTTAAAGGAAGCTCAAACACCACGGAGTGCGTTCCCGTGCCCACCTCCGA
GCACGTGGCCGAGATCGTGGGCAGGCAAGGCTGCAAGATTAAGGCTCTGAGGGCCAAAACCAACACCTAC
ATCAAGACACCTGTGCGAGGTGAGGAGCCAGTGTTCATGGTGACTGGGAGGCGGGAAGACGTGGCCACAG
CCCGGCGGGAGATCATCTCTGCAGCTGAGCACTTCTCCATGATAAGAGCCTCACGCAACAAGTCTGGCGC
CGCCTTTGGCGTGGCCCCTGCTCTGCCAGGCCAAGTGACCATCCGTGTACGAGTACCCTACCGCGTGGTG
GGACTGGTGGTGGGCCCCAAGGGAGCGACCATCAAACGCATCCAGCAGCAGACCAACACGTACATCATCA
CTCCCAGCCGGGACCGCGACCCCGTGTTTGAGATAACCGGCGCACCGGGCAACGTGGAGCGTGCGCGGGA
GGAGATCGAGACGCACATCGCTGTGCGCACCGGCAAGATTCTTGAATACAACAGCGACGGCGACTTCCTG
GCTGGCAGCCCTGACGCTGCCTTGGACAGCCGCTACTCAGACGCCTGGCGGGTGCATGCTCCAGGCTGTA
AGCCGCTCTCCACCTTCAGGCAGAACAGCCTGGGCTGCATAGGCGAATGCGGCGTGGACTCGGCCTTTGA
GGCCCCGCGCCTAAGCGAGCAGGGCGGGGACTTTGGCTACAGCGGATATCTGTTTCCGGGCTACGGTGTG
GGCAAGCAGGACGTGTACTATGGCGTGGCAGAGACAAGCCCCCCGCTGTGGGCGGGTCAGGAGAATGCCA
CGCCCACCTCGGTGCTCTTCTCCTCTGCCTCCTCCTCCTCCTCTTCAGCCAAGGCACGCGCGGGCCCCCC
AGGCGCGCATCGCTCTCCTGCCACCTCTGCGGGGCCAGAGCAGCTGACCGGGCTCCCTCGGAGGCCACCC
GGAGAGCCACTGCAGGGTTTCTCTAAACTGGGGACAGGCGGGCTGCGGAGCCCCGGCAGCGGGCGGGACT
GCATGGTGTGCTTTGAGAGTGAAGTGACAGCAGCCCTGGTGCCCGCTGGAGCCAACCTTTTCGCTATGGA
GGCTGCAGTACGCATCTGCGAGAGGACGGACCCAGAGTGTCCTGTCTGCCACATCACCGCCACACAAGCC
ATCCGAATATTTTCCGGCCGCATCGATAAGCTTGTCGACGGCAGTGGAGAGGGCAGAGGAAGTCTGCTAA
CATGCGGTGACGTCGAGGAGAATCCTGGCCCATCTAGAGTGAGCAAGGGCGAGGAGGATAACATGGCCAT
CATCAAGGAGTTCATGCGCTTCAAGGTGCACATGGAGGGCTCCGTGAACGGCCACGAGTTCGAGATCGAG
GGCGAGGGCGAGGGCCGCCCCTACGAGGGCACCCAGACCGCCAAGCTGAAGGTGACCAAGGGTGGCCCCC
TGCCCTTCGCCTGGGACATCCTGTCCCCTCAGTTCATGTACGGCTCCAAGGCCTACGTGAAGCACCCCGC
CGACATCCCCGACTACTTGAAGCTGTCCTTCCCCGAGGGCTTCAAGTGGGAGCGCGTGATGAACTTCGAG
GACGGCGGCGTGGTGACCGTGACCCAGGACTCCTCCCTGCAGGACGGCGAGTTCATCTACAAGGTGAAGC
TGCGCGGCACCAACTTCCCCTCCGACGGCCCCGTAATGCAGAAGAAGACCATGGGCTGGGAGGCCTCCTC
CGAGCGGATGTACCCCGAGGACGGCGCCCTGAAGGGCGAGATCAAGCAGAGGCTGAAGCTGAAGGACGGC
GGCCACTACGACGCTGAGGTCAAGACCACCTACAAGGCCAAGAAGCCCGTGCAGCTGCCCGGCGCCTACA
ACGTCAACATCAAGTTGGACATCACCTCCCACAACGAGGACTACACCATCGTGGAACAGTACGAACGCGC
CGAGGGCCGCCACTCCACCGGCGGCATGGACGAGCTGTACAAGTAATCTAGAGCTGAGAACTTCAGGGTG
AGTTTGGGGACCCTTGATTGTTCTTTCTTTTTCGCTATTGTAAAATTCATGTTATATGGAGGGGGCAAAG
TTTTCAGGGTGTTGTTTAGAATGGGAAGATGTCCCTTGTATCACCATGGACCCTCATGATAATTTTGTTT
CTTTCACTTTCTACTCTGTTGACAACCATTGTCTCCTCTTATTTTCTTTTCATTTTCTGTAACTTTTTCG
TTAAACTTTAGCTTGCATTTGTAACGAATTTTTAAATTCACTTTTGTTTATTTGTCAGATTGTAAGTACT
TTCTCTAATCACTTTTTTTTCAAGGCAATCAGGGTATATTATATTGTACTTCAGCACAGTTTTAGAGAAC
AATTGTTATAATTAAATGATAAGGTAGAATATTTCTGCATATAAATTCTGGCTGGCGTGGAAATATTCTT
ATTGGTAGAAACAACTACACCCTGGTCATCATCCTGCCTTTCTCTTTATGGTTACAATGATATACACTGT
TTGAGATGAGGATAAAATACTCTGAGTCCAAACCGGGCCCCTCTGCTAACCATGTTCATGCCTTCTTCTC
TTTCCTACAGCTCCTGGGCAACGTGCTGGTTGTTGTGCTGTCTCATCATTTTGGCAAAGAATTCACTCCT
CAGGTGCAGGCTGCCTATCAGAAGGTGGTGGCTGGTGTGGCCAATGCCCTGGCTCACAAATACCACTGAG
ATCTTTTTCCCTCTGCCAAAAATTATGGGGACATCATGAAGCCCCTTGAGCATCTGACTTCTGGCTAATA
AAGGAAATTTATTTTCATTGCAATAGTGTGTTGGAATTTTTTGTGTCTCTCACTCGGAAGGACATATGGG
AGGGCAAATCATTTAAAACATCAGAATGAGTATTTGGTTTAGAGTTTGGCAACATATGCCCATATGCTGG
CTGCCATGAACAAAGGTTGGCTATAAAGAGGTCATCAGTATATGAAACAGCCCCCTGCTGTCCATTCCTT
ATTCCATAGAAAAGCCTTGACTTGAGGTTAGATTTTTTTTATATTTTGTTTTGTGTTATTTTTTTCTTTA
ACATCCCTAAAATTTTCCTTACATGTTTTACTAGCCAGATTTTTCCTCCTCTCCTGACTACTCCCAGTCA
TAGCTGTCCCTCTTCTCTTATGGAGATCCCTCGACTGCATTAATGAATCGGCCAACGCGCGGGGAGAGGC
GGTTTGCGTATTGGGCGCTCTTCCGCTTCCTCGCTCACTGACTCGCTGCGCTCGGTCGTTCGGCTGCGGC
GAGCGGTATCAGCTCACTCAAAGGCGGTAATACGGTTATCCACAGAATCAGGGGATAACGCAGGAAAGAA
CATGTGAGCAAAAGGCCAGCAAAAGGCCAGGAACCGTAAAAAGGCCGCGTTGCTGGCGTTTTTCCATAGG
CTCCGCCCCCCTGACGAGCATCACAAAAATCGACGCTCAAGTCAGAGGTGGCGAAACCCGACAGGACTAT
AAAGATACCAGGCGTTTCCCCCTGGAAGCTCCCTCGTGCGCTCTCCTGTTCCGACCCTGCCGCTTACCGG
ATACCTGTCCGCCTTTCTCCCTTCGGGAAGCGTGGCGCTTTCTCATAGCTCACGCTGTAGGTATCTCAGT
TCGGTGTAGGTCGTTCGCTCCAAGCTGGGCTGTGTGCACGAACCCCCCGTTCAGCCCGACCGCTGCGCCT
TATCCGGTAACTATCGTCTTGAGTCCAACCCGGTAAGACACGACTTATCGCCACTGGCAGCAGCCACTGG
TAACAGGATTAGCAGAGCGAGGTATGTAGGCGGTGCTACAGAGTTCTTGAAGTGGTGGCCTAACTACGGC
TACACTAGAAGAACAGTATTTGGTATCTGCGCTCTGCTGAAGCCAGTTACCTTCGGAAAAAGAGTTGGTA
GCTCTTGATCCGGCAAACAAACCACCGCTGGTAGCGGTGGTTTTTTTGTTTGCAAGCAGCAGATTACGCG
CAGAAAAAAAGGATCTCAAGAAGATCCTTTGATCTTTTCTACGGGGTCTGACGCTCAGTGGAACGAAAAC
TCACGTTAAGGGATTTTGGTCATGAGATTATCAAAAAGGATCTTCACCTAGATCCTTTTAAATTAAAAAT
GAAGTTTTAAATCAATCTAAAGTATATATGAGTAAACTTGGTCTGACAGTTACCAATGCTTAATCAGTGA
GGCACCTATCTCAGCGATCTGTCTATTTCGTTCATCCATAGTTGCCTGACTCCCCGTCGTGTAGATAACT
ACGATACGGGAGGGCTTACCATCTGGCCCCAGTGCTGCAATGATACCGCGAGAACCACGCTCACCGGCTC
CAGATTTATCAGCAATAAACCAGCCAGCCGGAAGGGCCGAGCGCAGAAGTGGTCCTGCAACTTTATCCGC
CTCCATCCAGTCTATTAATTGTTGCCGGGAAGCTAGAGTAAGTAGTTCGCCAGTTAATAGTTTGCGCAAC
GTTGTTGCCATTGCTACAGGCATCGTGGTGTCACGCTCGTCGTTTGGTATGGCTTCATTCAGCTCCGGTT
CCCAACGATCAAGGCGAGTTACATGATCCCCCATGTTGTGCAAAAAAGCGGTTAGCTCCTTCGGTCCTCC
GATCGTTGTCAGAAGTAAGTTGGCCGCAGTGTTATCACTCATGGTTATGGCAGCACTGCATAATTCTCTT
ACTGTCATGCCATCCGTAAGATGCTTTTCTGTGACTGGTGAGTACTCAACCAAGTCATTCTGAGAATAGT
GTATGCGGCGACCGAGTTGCTCTTGCCCGGCGTCAACACGGGATAATACCGCGCCACATAGCAGAACTTT
AAAAGTGCTCATCATTGGAAAACGTTCTTCGGGGCGAAAACTCTCAAGGATCTTACCGCTGTTGAGATCC
AGTTCGATGTAACCCACTCGTGCACCCAACTGATCTTCAGCATCTTTTACTTTCACCAGCGTTTCTGGGT
GAGCAAAAACAGGAAGGCAAAATGCCGCAAAAAAGGGAATAAGGGCGACACGGAAATGTTGAATACTCAT
ACTCTTCCTTTTTCAATATTATTGAAGCATTTATCAGGGTTATTGTCTCATGAGCGGATACATATTTGAA
TGTATTTAGAAAAATAAACAAATAGGGGTTCCGCGCACATTTCCCCGAAAAGTGCCACCTGACGTCTAAG
AAACCATTATTATCATGACATTAACCTATAAAAATAGGCGTATC
